Addgene plasmid #197603: pCDNA3_Chrm3_Csx30_Cre
Purpose: Cre reporter for mammalian cells with Chrm3 membrane anchor
Depositing lab: Feng Zhang. Depositing organization: Broad Institute. Publication: RNA-activated protein cleavage with a CRISPR-associated endopeptidase. Strecker J, Demircioglu FE, Li D, Faure G, Wilkinson ME, Gootenberg JS, Abudayyeh OO, Nishimasu H, Macrae RK, Zhang F. Science. 2022 Nov 25;378(6622):874-881. doi: 10.1126/science.add7450. Epub 2022 Nov 3. PubMed 36423276.
Backbone
  Vector backbone: pCDNA3
  Vector type: Mammalian Expression
Growth in bacteria
  Bacterial resistance: Ampicillin, 100 μg/mL
  Growth temperature: 37°C
  Growth strain: DH5alpha
  Copy number: High Copy
Gene/Insert
  Gene/Insert name: Chrm3_Csx30_Cre
Terms and licenses: Academic/Nonprofit Terms; Industry Terms: Not Available to Industry
How to cite: pCDNA3_Chrm3_Csx30_Cre was a gift from Feng Zhang (Addgene plasmid # 197603 ; http://n2t.net/addgene:197603 ; RRID:Addgene_197603)
