[The description below was written by a language model from this plasmid's Addgene catalogue record and pLannotate feature annotations shown in this document.]
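Description:
pCDNA3_Chrm3_Csx30_Cre is a mammalian expression plasmid built on the pCDNA3 backbone. It is propagated in E. coli at high copy from a ColE1/pUC-type origin under ampicillin selection (AmpR with its own bla promoter). The backbone also carries an f1 origin for single-stranded DNA production and an SV40 promoter-driven neomycin phosphotransferase cassette with an SV40 polyadenylation signal, which would allow G418 selection of transfected mammalian cells. The annotation also picks up a U6 promoter upstream of the main cassette, but the record does not say what, if anything, it transcribes. Several short fragments (bom, lac regulatory elements, a truncated HIV-1 LTR piece, a ble fragment) appear to be backbone remnants.

The payload is a single fusion open reading frame driven by the CMV enhancer/promoter, with a T7 promoter just upstream, and terminated by the bGH polyadenylation signal. It begins with human CHRM3, the M3 muscarinic acetylcholine receptor, used here as a membrane anchor according to the stated purpose. After it comes an unannotated stretch of roughly 1 kb that, judging from the insert name, presumably encodes Csx30, although the feature table does not identify it. A 3xHA epitope tag and Cre recombinase complete the fusion.

The arrangement suggests a design in which Cre is held at the membrane by the receptor anchor until the Csx30 linker is cut, after which Cre could reach the nucleus and recombine loxP sites in a separate reporter. This fits the associated work on RNA-activated protein cleavage by a CRISPR-associated endopeptidase, though the record describes the plasmid only as a Cre reporter for mammalian cells and gives no mechanistic detail.
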