Features (pLannotate 1.2.2; 23 found; start..end, strand, type, name):
     28..80      -  misc_feature   bom (fragment): basis of mobility region from pBR322
    170..410     +  promoter       U6 promoter: RNA polymerase III promoter for human U6 snRNA
    538..917     +  enhancer       CMV enhancer: human cytomegalovirus immediate early enhancer
    918..1121    +  promoter       CMV promoter: human cytomegalovirus (CMV) immediate early promoter
   1117..1150    +  LTR            5' LTR (truncated) (fragment): truncated 5' long terminal repeat (LTR) from HIV-1
   1166..1184    +  promoter       T7 promoter: promoter for bacteriophage T7 RNA polymerase
   1226..2995    +  CDS            CHRM3: ACM3_HUMAN - Experimental evidence at protein level: Swiss-Prot protein existence level 1. The muscarinic acetylcholine receptor mediates various cellular responses, including inhibition of adenylate cyclase, breakdown of phosphoinositides and modulation of potassium channels through the action of G proteins. Primary transducing effect is Pi turnover. From Homo sapiens (Human).
   3968..4048    +  CDS            3xHA: three tandem HA epitope tags
   4054..5076    +  CDS            Cre: site-specific recombinase Cre is a site-specific recombinase from bacteriophage P1. Recombination occurs at loxP sequences.
   5157..5381    +  polyA_signal   bGH poly(A) signal: bovine growth hormone polyadenylation signal
   5385..5406    +  promoter       SV40 promoter (fragment): SV40 enhancer and early promoter
   5427..5855    +  rep_origin     f1 ori (sequence partly withheld): f1 bacteriophage origin of replication; arrow indicates direction of (+) strand synthesis
   5869..6198    +  promoter       SV40 promoter: SV40 enhancer and early promoter
   6265..7056    +  CDS            neo: KKA2_KLEPN - Also known as kan, nptII. Experimental evidence at protein level: Swiss-Prot protein existence level 1. Resistance to kanamycin, neomycin, paromomycin, ribostamycin, butirosin and gentamicin B. From Klebsiella pneumoniae.
   7080..7238    +  CDS            ble (fragment): BLE_KLEPN - Experimental evidence at protein level: Swiss-Prot protein existence level 1. Binding protein with a strong affinity to the bleomycin family of antibiotics. Binds to CL990; an antimitotic-antibiotic compound. From Klebsiella pneumoniae.
   7233..7354    +  polyA_signal   SV40 poly(A) signal: SV40 polyadenylation signal
   7427..7443    -  protein_bind   lac operator: The lac repressor binds to the lac operator to inhibit transcription in E. coli. This inhibition can be relieved by adding lactose or isopropyl-β-D-thiogalactopyranoside (IPTG). lac repressor encoded by lacI
   7451..7481    -  promoter       lac promoter: promoter for the E. coli lac operon
   7496..7517    -  protein_bind   CAP binding site: CAP binding activates transcription in the presence of cAMP. E. coli catabolite activator protein
   7530..7622    -  CDS            lacI (fragment): lac repressor; lacI; The lac repressor binds to the lac operator to inhibit transcription in E. coli. This inhibition can be relieved by adding lactose or isopropyl-β-D-thiogalactopyranoside (IPTG).
   7805..8393    -  rep_origin     ori: high-copy-number ColE1/pMB1/pBR322/pUC origin of replication
   8564..9424    -  CDS            AmpR: β-lactamase; bla; confers resistance to ampicillin, carbenicillin, and related antibiotics
   9425..9529    -  promoter       AmpR promoter: bla
>Addgene plasmid #197603 | pCDNA3_Chrm3_Csx30_Cre | addgene full sequence | sequence record 394547 | Addgene NGS Result
GACGGATCGGGAGATCTCCCGATCCCCTATGGTGCACTCTCAGTACAATCTGCTCTGATGCCGCATAGTT
AAGCCAGTATCTGCTCCCTGCTTGTGTGTTGGAGGTCGCTGAGTAGTGCGCGAGCAAAATTTAAGCTACA
ACAAGGCAAGGCTTGACCGACTTAATTAAGAGGGCCTATTTCCCATGATTCCTTCATATTTGCATATACG
ATACAAGGCTGTTAGAGAGATAATTGGAATTAATTTGACTGTAAACACAAAGATATTAGTACAAAATACG
TGACGTAGAAAGTAATAATTTCTTGGGTAGTTTGCAGTTTTAAAATTATGTTTTAAAATGGACTATCATA
TGCTTACCGTAACTTGAAAGTATTTCGATTTCTTGGCTTTATATATCTTGTGGAAAGGACGAAACACCGT
AATTTCTACTCTTGTAGATGGAGACGATATATCGTCTCTTTTTCAATTGCATGAAGAATCTGCTTAGGGT
TAGGCGTTTTGCGCTGCTTCGCGATGTACGGGCCAGATATACGCGTTGACATTGATTATTGACTAGTTAT
TAATAGTAATCAATTACGGGGTCATTAGTTCATAGCCCATATATGGAGTTCCGCGTTACATAACTTACGG
TAAATGGCCCGCCTGGCTGACCGCCCAACGACCCCCGCCCATTGACGTCAATAATGACGTATGTTCCCAT
AGTAACGCCAATAGGGACTTTCCATTGACGTCAATGGGTGGAGTATTTACGGTAAACTGCCCACTTGGCA
GTACATCAAGTGTATCATATGCCAAGTACGCCCCCTATTGACGTCAATGACGGTAAATGGCCCGCCTGGC
ATTATGCCCAGTACATGACCTTATGGGACTTTCCTACTTGGCAGTACATCTACGTATTAGTCATCGCTAT
TACCATGGTGATGCGGTTTTGGCAGTACATCAATGGGCGTGGATAGCGGTTTGACTCACGGGGATTTCCA
AGTCTCCACCCCATTGACGTCAATGGGAGTTTGTTTTGGCACCAAAATCAACGGGACTTTCCAAAATGTC
GTAACAACTCCGCCCCATTGACGCAAATGGGCGGTAGGCGTGTACGGTGGGAGGTCTATATAAGCAGAGC
TCTCTGGCTAACTAGAGAACCCACTGCTTACTGGCTTATCGAAATTAATACGACTCACTATAGGGAGACC
CAAGCTGGCTAGCGTTTAAACTTAAGCTTGCCACCATGACCCTCCACAACAATAGCACCACAAGCCCCCT
GTTTCCCAACATCAGCAGCTCCTGGATCCACTCGCCTTCTGATGCCGGCCTGCCACCTGGCACCGTGACA
CACTTCGGCTCTTACAACGTGTCCAGAGCCGCCGGAAACTTCAGCTCCCCAGATGGCACCACAGACGACC
CTCTGGGCGGCCACACCGTGTGGCAGGTTGTGTTCATCGCCTTTCTGACGGGCATCCTGGCCCTGGTGAC
CATCATCGGCAATATCCTGGTTATCGTGTCCTTTAAGGTGAACAAGCAGCTGAAGACCGTGAACAACTAC
TTCCTGCTGAGCCTGGCCTGTGCCGACCTGATCATCGGAGTGATCAGCATGAACCTGTTCACAACCTACA
TCATCATGAACCGGTGGGCCCTGGGCAACCTGGCTTGTGACCTGTGGCTGGCCATCGACTACGTGGCCAG
CAACGCCAGCGTGATGAACCTGCTGGTGATCTCTTTCGACAGATACTTCAGCATCACCCGGCCTCTGACA
TACAGAGCCAAGAGGACAACCAAGAGAGCCGGCGTGATGATCGGACTGGCTTGGGTCATTAGCTTCGTGC
TGTGGGCCCCTGCCATCCTGTTTTGGCAGTATTTCGTGGGCAAACGGACAGTTCCTCCTGGAGAGTGCTT
CATCCAGTTCCTGTCCGAGCCTACAATTACCTTTGGAACTGCCATTGCCGCCTTCTACATGCCTGTGACA
ATCATGACAATCCTGTACTGGCGGATCTACAAGGAAACAGAGAAAAGAACCAAAGAACTGGCTGGCCTGC
AGGCCTCTGGCACAGAAGCCGAGACAGAGAATTTCGTGCACCCTACCGGTAGCAGCAGATCATGCAGCAG
CTACGAGCTACAGCAACAGTCCATGAAACGTTCTAATAGACGGAAATACGGCAGATGCCACTTTTGGTTC
ACCACAAAGTCCTGGAAGCCTAGCAGCGAACAGATGGACCAGGACCACTCTAGCTCTGATAGCTGGAACA
ACAACGACGCCGCTGCCAGTCTGGAAAACAGCGCCAGCTCTGATGAGGAAGATATCGGCAGCGAAACCAG
AGCCATTTATTCTATCGTGCTGAAGCTGCCTGGCCATAGCACCATCCTGAACAGCACCAAGCTGCCCTCT
AGCGACAACCTCCAGGTGCCCGAGGAAGAGCTGGGCATGGTGGACCTGGAAAGAAAGGCCGATAAGCTGC
AAGCCCAGAAGAGCGTGGATGACGGCGGCAGCTTCCCTAAGTCCTTCAGCAAGCTGCCAATCCAACTGGA
GAGCGCCGTGGACACCGCCAAGACCAGCGATGTGAACAGCTCGGTCGGCAAGAGCACAGCAACCCTGCCC
CTGTCCTTCAAAGAGGCCACCCTGGCCAAGCGGTTCGCCCTGAAAACAAGATCACAGATCACCAAGCGGA
AGAGAATGAGCCTGGTCAAGGAGAAGAAGGCCGCTCAGACCCTTAGCGCTATCCTGCTCGCTTTCATCAT
CACCTGGACCCCTTACAACATCATGGTCCTGGTGAATACCTTCTGCGACAGCTGTATCCCCAAGACCTTC
TGGAATCTGGGCTACTGGCTGTGCTACATCAACTCCACCGTGAACCCCGTGTGCTACGCCCTGTGCAACA
AGACATTCAGAACCACCTTTAAGATGCTGCTGCTGTGTCAGTGCGACAAGAAAAAGAGAAGAAAGCAGCA
GTACCAGCAACGGCAGAGCGTGATCTTCCACAAGCGCGCTCCTGAGCAGGCCTTGGGCGGAGGGTCCGCC
ACCATGGGCTATAATCACCCGTATCCGGCTGATGTGGGTATGCGTATTCATCAGGTTGCCCGCGCGGTTT
TTTCGCAAACGAACCTGTCCCCGGCGGAACGCCTGGCTGTAGCCATCGCTGGAGCGTGCTTCACCCCGGA
AATCAGCGAGGACCGTCGTTTGGAGATCCTCTTGGACTGTGAAGAACGTGTCTGTGAAATTGAAGCACCG
ACTGGTGACGACACGAGCGTACGTGTTATCAAGGATCTGAAGGCCCTGGCTGATCATCGTGTCCGCCACG
AAATCCCAGCCGAGTCCCTCGTGAGCCTGTGGTTTGAACAGATTGAAGCCGCAGGCACGGACTTCGATAC
CAAAACCCCTATGGATGAGCTTGTGCTGCGTATGCTGTCCGATAACGTGATCACCCTGTCGGTGGATCGT
AAAGCCGCGAGCCAAACCGAGACAGACGACGTTAAGCCGCAGAAAGGTAAAATCATCCCGTTCCCGGTTC
CGGATATCGCGAACGATGAGGTGGAGTACCAGAAAGCTGTGGGTATGAAAAAGGACAAAAAGGCCGCGAA
CGACTCCAAAGTGAAGTTTCCGGGTCTGTTGGAGATCCAAGGTTGCCGTGATGGCGATAAGGCGATTCTA
TTGGAGGACACTGACGACGCAGCCGCGAACCACCGCAAACTATTTAGTATTCTGAAGGCGGGTAAGCTGA
ACAGCGCGTTCTTCATCCAATCTGACGACGGCGAGTGGGTTGAATCTGAGAGTAAGCCGACCATGGAAGA
CAATCGTATTATTTTGCACGATAGCCACCACAGCAGCTTCGTTTGGATTCTCGACACGGGTAGCATGCAG
CTGCGCCAAAGCGTTAAGTGCGTTAAGGATGCGCTGAATAAAAAGACGGGCTCTGCGAAAAAATTGAAGC
CAAAAACCATGATCGTGTGGGTCACCATTCCGCAAGAAGGCGGATCTTACCCATACGATGTTCCAGATTA
CGCTTATCCCTACGACGTGCCTGATTATGCATACCCATATGATGTCCCCGACTATGCCGCGAGCAATTTA
CTGACCGTACACCAAAATTTGCCTGCATTACCGGTCGATGCAACGAGTGATGAGGTTCGCAAGAACCTGA
TGGACATGTTCAGGGATCGCCAGGCGTTTTCTGAGCATACCTGGAAAATGCTTCTGTCCGTTTGCCGGTC
GTGGGCGGCATGGTGCAAGTTGAATAACCGGAAATGGTTTCCCGCAGAACCTGAAGATGTTCGCGATTAT
CTTCTATATCTTCAGGCGCGCGGTCTGGCAGTAAAAACTATCCAGCAACATTTGGGCCAGCTAAACATGC
TTCATCGTCGGTCCGGGCTGCCACGACCAAGTGACAGCAATGCTGTTTCACTGGTTATGCGGCGGATCCG
AAAAGAAAACGTTGATGCCGGTGAACGTGCAAAACAGGCTCTAGCGTTCGAACGCACTGATTTCGACCAG
GTTCGTTCACTCATGGAAAATAGCGATCGCTGCCAGGATATACGTAATCTGGCATTTCTGGGGATTGCTT
ATAACACCCTGTTACGTATAGCCGAAATTGCCAGGATCAGGGTTAAAGATATCTCACGTACTGACGGTGG
GAGAATGTTAATCCATATTGGCAGAACGAAAACGCTGGTTAGCACCGCAGGTGTAGAGAAGGCACTTAGC
CTGGGGGTAACTAAACTGGTCGAGCGATGGATTTCCGTCTCTGGTGTAGCTGATGATCCGAATAACTACC
TGTTTTGCCGGGTCAGAAAAAATGGTGTTGCCGCGCCATCTGCCACCAGCCAGCTATCAACTCGCGCCCT
GGAAGGGATTTTTGAAGCAACTCATCGATTGATTTACGGCGCTAAGGATGACTCTGGTCAGAGATACCTG
GCCTGGTCTGGACACAGTGCCCGTGTCGGAGCCGCGCGAGATATGGCCCGCGCTGGAGTTTCAATACCGG
AGATCATGCAAGCTGGTGGCTGGACCAATGTAAATATTGTCATGAACTATATCCGTAACCTGGATAGTGA
AACAGGGGCAATGGTGCGCCTGCTGGAAGATGGCGACTAAGAATTCTGCAGATATCCAGCACAGTGGCAG
CCGCTCGAGTCTAGAGGGCCCGTTTAAACCCGCTGATCAGCCTCGACTGTGCCTTCTAGTTGCCAGCCAT
CTGTTGTTTGCCCCTCCCCCGTGCCTTCCTTGACCCTGGAAGGTGCCACTCCCACTGTCCTTTCCTAATA
AAATGAGGAAATTGCATCGCATTGTCTGAGTAGGTGTCATTCTATTCTGGGGGGTGGGGTGGGGCAGGAC
AGCAAGGGGGAGGATTGGGAAGACAATAGCAGGCATGCTGGGGATGCGGTGGGCTCTATGGCTTCTGAGG
CGGAAAGAACCAGCTGGGGCTCTAGGGGGTATCCCC
[124 nt withheld, positions 5427-5550]
C
[91 nt withheld, positions 5552-5642]
A
[49 nt withheld, positions 5644-5692]
CCTTTGACGTTGGAGTCCACGTTCTTT
[37 nt withheld, positions 5720-5756]
ACCCTATCTCGGTCTATTCTTTTGATTTATAAGGGATTTTGCCGATTTCGGCCTATTGGTTAAAAAATGA
GCTGATTTAACAAAAATTTAACGCGAATTAATTCTGTGGAATGTGTGTCAGTTAGGGTGTGGAAAGTCCC
CAGGCTCCCCAGCAGGCAGAAGTATGCAAAGCATGCATCTCAATTAGTCAGCAACCAGGTGTGGAAAGTC
CCCAGGCTCCCCAGCAGGCAGAAGTATGCAAAGCATGCATCTCAATTAGTCAGCAACCATAGTCCCGCCC
CTAACTCCGCCCATCCCGCCCCTAACTCCGCCCAGTTCCGCCCATTCTCCGCCCCATGGCTGACTAATTT
TTTTTATTTATGCAGAGGCCGAGGCCGCCTCTGCCTCTGAGCTATTCCAGAAGTAGTGAGGAGGCTTTTT
TGGAGGCCTAGGCTTTTGCAAAAAGCTCCCGGGAGCTTGTATATCCATTTTCGGATCTGATCAAGAGACA
GGATGAGGATCGTTTCGCATGATTGAACAAGATGGATTGCACGCAGGTTCTCCGGCCGCTTGGGTGGAGA
GGCTATTCGGCTATGACTGGGCACAACAGACAATCGGCTGCTCTGATGCCGCCGTGTTCCGGCTGTCAGC
GCAGGGGCGCCCGGTTCTTTTTGTCAAGACCGACCTGTCCGGTGCCCTGAATGAACTGCAGGACGAGGCA
GCGCGGCTATCGTGGCTGGCCACGACGGGCGTTCCTTGCGCAGCTGTGCTCGACGTTGTCACTGAAGCGG
GAAGGGACTGGCTGCTATTGGGCGAAGTGCCGGGGCAGGATCTCCTGTCATCTCACCTTGCTCCTGCCGA
GAAAGTATCCATCATGGCTGATGCAATGCGGCGGCTGCATACGCTTGATCCGGCTACCTGCCCATTCGAC
CACCAAGCGAAACATCGCATCGAGCGAGCACGTACTCGGATGGAAGCCGGTCTTGTCGATCAGGATGATC
TGGACGAAGAGCATCAGGGGCTCGCGCCAGCCGAACTGTTCGCCAGGCTCAAGGCGCGCATGCCCGACGG
CGAGGATCTCGTCGTGACCCATGGCGATGCCTGCTTGCCGAATATCATGGTGGAAAATGGCCGCTTTTCT
GGATTCATCGACTGTGGCCGGCTGGGTGTGGCGGACCGCTATCAGGACATAGCGTTGGCTACCCGTGATA
TTGCTGAAGAGCTTGGCGGCGAATGGGCTGACCGCTTCCTCGTGCTTTACGGTATCGCCGCTCCCGATTC
GCAGCGCATCGCCTTCTATCGCCTTCTTGACGAGTTCTTCTGAGCGGGACTCTGGGGTTCGAAATGACCG
ACCAAGCGACGCCCAACCTGCCATCACGAGATTTCGATTCCACCGCCGCCTTCTATGAAAGGTTGGGCTT
CGGAATCGTTTTCCGGGACGCCGGCTGGATGATCCTCCAGCGCGGGGATCTCATGCTGGAGTTCTTCGCC
CACCCCAACTTGTTTATTGCAGCTTATAATGGTTACAAATAAAGCAATAGCATCACAAATTTCACAAATA
AAGCATTTTTTTCACTGCATTCTAGTTGTGGTTTGTCCAAACTCATCAATGTATCTTATCATGTCTGTAT
ACCGTCGACCTCTAGCTAGAGCTTGGCGTAATCATGGTCATAGCTGTTTCCTGTGTGAAATTGTTATCCG
CTCACAATTCCACACAACATACGAGCCGGAAGCATAAAGTGTAAAGCCTGGGGTGCCTAATGAGTGAGCT
AACTCACATTAATTGCGTTGCGCTCACTGCCCGCTTTCCAGTCGGGAAACCTGTCGTGCCAGCTGCATTA
ATGAATCGGCCAACGCGCGGGGAGAGGCGGTTTGCGTATTGGGCGCTCTTCCGCTTCCTCGCTCACTGAC
TCGCTGCGCTCGGTCGTTCGGCTGCGGCGAGCGGTATCAGCTCACTCAAAGGCGGTAATACGGTTATCCA
CAGAATCAGGGGATAACGCAGGAAAGAACATGTGAGCAAAAGGCCAGCAAAAGGCCAGGAACCGTAAAAA
GGCCGCGTTGCTGGCGTTTTTCCATAGGCTCCGCCCCCCTGACGAGCATCACAAAAATCGACGCTCAAGT
CAGAGGTGGCGAAACCCGACAGGACTATAAAGATACCAGGCGTTTCCCCCTGGAAGCTCCCTCGTGCGCT
CTCCTGTTCCGACCCTGCCGCTTACCGGATACCTGTCCGCCTTTCTCCCTTCGGGAAGCGTGGCGCTTTC
TCATAGCTCACGCTGTAGGTATCTCAGTTCGGTGTAGGTCGTTCGCTCCAAGCTGGGCTGTGTGCACGAA
CCCCCCGTTCAGCCCGACCGCTGCGCCTTATCCGGTAACTATCGTCTTGAGTCCAACCCGGTAAGACACG
ACTTATCGCCACTGGCAGCAGCCACTGGTAACAGGATTAGCAGAGCGAGGTATGTAGGCGGTGCTACAGA
GTTCTTGAAGTGGTGGCCTAACTACGGCTACACTAGAAGAACAGTATTTGGTATCTGCGCTCTGCTGAAG
CCAGTTACCTTCGGAAAAAGAGTTGGTAGCTCTTGATCCGGCAAACAAACCACCGCTGGTAGCGGTGGTT
TTTTTGTTTGCAAGCAGCAGATTACGCGCAGAAAAAAAGGATCTCAAGAAGATCCTTTGATCTTTTCTAC
GGGGTCTGACGCTCAGTGGAACGAAAACTCACGTTAAGGGATTTTGGTCATGAGATTATCAAAAAGGATC
TTCACCTAGATCCTTTTAAATTAAAAATGAAGTTTTAAATCAATCTAAAGTATATATGAGTAAACTTGGT
CTGACAGTTACCAATGCTTAATCAGTGAGGCACCTATCTCAGCGATCTGTCTATTTCGTTCATCCATAGT
TGCCTGACTCCCCGTCGTGTAGATAACTACGATACGGGAGGGCTTACCATCTGGCCCCAGTGCTGCAATG
ATACCGCGAGACCCACGCTCACCGGCTCCAGATTTATCAGCAATAAACCAGCCAGCCGGAAGGGCCGAGC
GCAGAAGTGGTCCTGCAACTTTATCCGCCTCCATCCAGTCTATTAATTGTTGCCGGGAAGCTAGAGTAAG
TAGTTCGCCAGTTAATAGTTTGCGCAACGTTGTTGCCATTGCTACAGGCATCGTGGTGTCACGCTCGTCG
TTTGGTATGGCTTCATTCAGCTCCGGTTCCCAACGATCAAGGCGAGTTACATGATCCCCCATGTTGTGCA
AAAAAGCGGTTAGCTCCTTCGGTCCTCCGATCGTTGTCAGAAGTAAGTTGGCCGCAGTGTTATCACTCAT
GGTTATGGCAGCACTGCATAATTCTCTTACTGTCATGCCATCCGTAAGATGCTTTTCTGTGACTGGTGAG
TACTCAACCAAGTCATTCTGAGAATAGTGTATGCGGCGACCGAGTTGCTCTTGCCCGGCGTCAATACGGG
ATAATACCGCGCCACATAGCAGAACTTTAAAAGTGCTCATCATTGGAAAACGTTCTTCGGGGCGAAAACT
CTCAAGGATCTTACCGCTGTTGAGATCCAGTTCGATGTAACCCACTCGTGCACCCAACTGATCTTCAGCA
TCTTTTACTTTCACCAGCGTTTCTGGGTGAGCAAAAACAGGAAGGCAAAATGCCGCAAAAAAGGGAATAA
GGGCGACACGGAAATGTTGAATACTCATACTCTTCCTTTTTCAATATTATTGAAGCATTTATCAGGGTTA
TTGTCTCATGAGCGGATACATATTTGAATGTATTTAGAAAAATAAACAAATAGGGGTTCCGCGCACATTT
CCCCGAAAAGTGCCACCTGACGTC
